Addgene plasmid #157977: pAWp100
Purpose: (Empty Backbone) pBT264-mutmU6p-{2xBbsI}-sgRNA scaffold-{MfeI}
Depositing lab: Alan Siu Lun Wong. Depositing organization: University of Hong Kong. Publication: A Three-Way Combinatorial CRISPR Screen for Analyzing Interactions among Druggable Targets. Zhou P, Chan BKC, Wan YK, Yuen CTL, Choi GCG, Li X, Tong CSW, Zhong SSW, Sun J, Bao Y, Mak SYL, Chow MZY, Khaw JV, Leung SY, Zheng Z, Cheung LWT, Tan K, Wong KH, Chan HYE, Wong ASL. Cell Rep. 2020 Aug 11;32(6):108020. doi: 10.1016/j.celrep.2020.108020. PubMed 32783942.
Backbone
  Vector backbone: pBT264
Growth in bacteria
  Bacterial resistance: Ampicillin, 100 μg/mL
  Growth temperature: 37°C
  Growth strain: DH5alpha
  Copy number: High Copy
Terms and licenses: Academic/Nonprofit Terms; Industry Terms: Not Available to Industry
How to cite: pAWp100 was a gift from Alan Siu Lun Wong (Addgene plasmid # 157977 ; http://n2t.net/addgene:157977 ; RRID:Addgene_157977)
