[The description below was written by a language model from this plasmid's Addgene catalogue record and pLannotate feature annotations shown in this document.]
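Description:
pAWp100 is an empty sgRNA cloning (storage) vector built on the pBT264 backbone, a small high-copy bacterial plasmid of about 4.4 kb. It is maintained in E. coli through a ColE1/pUC-type origin and selected with ampicillin via the β-lactamase gene under its own promoter. An f1 phage origin is also present. The backbone retains remnants typical of a phagemid-style cloning vector: the lac promoter and operator, a CAP binding site, fragments of lacZα and lacI, and flanking T3 and T7 phage promoters on either side of the cloning region.

The functional payload is a guide RNA expression cassette without a spacer. According to the record, it comprises a mutated mouse U6 promoter (annotated as the RNA polymerase III mouse U6 snRNA promoter), followed by two BbsI sites, the Streptococcus pyogenes Cas9 sgRNA scaffold, and a downstream MfeI site. The short gap between the annotated promoter and scaffold is consistent with the paired BbsI sites. As a type IIS enzyme, BbsI allows annealed oligonucleotides encoding a targeting sequence to be inserted seamlessly between the U6 promoter and the scaffold, yielding a complete sgRNA transcription unit. The MfeI site after the scaffold presumably serves for excising or joining cassettes, although the record does not spell out its role. An SV40 polyadenylation signal is annotated downstream of the scaffold. The nature of the U6 promoter mutation is not stated.

The plasmid carries no Cas9 gene, no mammalian selection marker and no viral packaging elements, so it serves as a building block rather than a delivery vector. It was deposited with work on three-way combinatorial CRISPR screening of druggable target interactions, where distinct promoter–sgRNA units are assembled into multi-guide constructs.
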