Features (pLannotate 1.2.2; 14 found; start..end, strand, type, name):
      1..31      +  promoter       lac promoter: promoter for the E. coli lac operon
     39..55      +  protein_bind   lac operator: The lac repressor binds to the lac operator to inhibit transcription in E. coli. This inhibition can be relieved by adding lactose or isopropyl-β-D-thiogalactopyranoside (IPTG). lac repressor encoded by lacI
    100..118     +  promoter       T3 promoter: promoter for bacteriophage T3 RNA polymerase
    645..955     +  promoter       U6 promoter: RNA polymerase III promoter for mouse U6 snRNA (Das et al., 1988)
    978..1053    +  misc_RNA       gRNA scaffold: guide RNA scaffold for the Streptococcus pyogenes CRISPR/Cas9 system
   1100..1181    +  polyA_signal   SV40 poly(A) signal: SV40 polyadenylation signal
   1712..1730    -  promoter       T7 promoter: promoter for bacteriophage T7 RNA polymerase
   1733..1890    +  CDS            lacZα (fragment): LacZα fragment of β-galactosidase; lacZ fragment
   1895..2323    +  rep_origin     f1 ori (sequence partly withheld): f1 bacteriophage origin of replication; arrow indicates direction of (+) strand synthesis
   2376..2480    +  promoter       AmpR promoter: bla
   2481..3341    +  CDS            AmpR: β-lactamase; bla; confers resistance to ampicillin, carbenicillin, and related antibiotics
   3512..4100    +  rep_origin     ori: high-copy-number ColE1/pMB1/pBR322/pUC origin of replication
   4283..4375    +  CDS            lacI (fragment): lac repressor; lacI; The lac repressor binds to the lac operator to inhibit transcription in E. coli. This inhibition can be relieved by adding lactose or isopropyl-β-D-thiogalactopyranoside (IPTG).
   4388..4409    +  protein_bind   CAP binding site: CAP binding activates transcription in the presence of cAMP. E. coli catabolite activator protein
>Addgene plasmid #157977 | pAWp100 | addgene full sequence | sequence record 314905 | Addgene NGS Result
TTTACACTTTATGCTTCCGGCTCGTATGTTGTGTGGAATTGTGAGCGGATAACAATTTCACACAGGAAAC
AGCTATGACCATGATTACGCCAAGCTCGAAATTAACCCTCACTAAAGGGAACAAAAGCTGGAGCTGATTT
AAATGGGGACAGCCCCCCCCCAAAGCCCCCAGGGATGTAATTACGTCCCTCCCCCGCTAGGGGGCAGCAG
CGAGCCGCCCGGGGCTCCGCTCCGGTCCGGCGCTCCCCCCGCATCCCCGAGCCGGCAGCGTGCGGGGACA
GCCCGGGCACGGGGAAGGTGGCACGGGATCGCTTTCCTCTGAACGCTTCTCGCTGCTCTTTGAGCCTGCA
GACACCTGGGGGGATACGGGGAAAAAGCTTTAGGCTGAGTGCACGGGGACAGCCCCCCCCCAAAGCCCCC
AGGGATGTAATTACGTCCCTCCCCCGCTAGGGGGCAGCAGCGAGCCGCCCGGGGCTCCGCTCCGGTCCGG
CGCTCCCCCCGCATCCCCGAGCCGGCAGCGTGCGGGGACAGCCCGGGCACGGGGAAGGTGGCACGGGATC
GCTTTCCTCTGAACGCTTCTCGCTGCTCTTTGAGCCTGCAGACACCTGGGGGGATACGGGGAAAAAGCTT
TAGGCTGAAGATCTGATCCGACGCCGCCATCTCTAGGCCCGCGCCGGCCCCCTCGCACAGACTTGTGGGA
GAAGCTCGGCTACTCCCCTGCCCCGGTTAATTTGCATATAATATTTCCTAGTAACTATAGAGGCTTAATG
TGCGATAAAAGACAGATAATCTGTTCTTTTTAATACTAGCTACATTTTACATGATAGGCTTGGATTTCTA
TAAGAGATACAAATACTAAATTATTATTTTAAAAAACAGCACAAAAGGAAACTCACCCTAACTGTAAAGT
AATTGTGTGTTTTGAGACTATAAATATCCCTTGGAGAAAAGCCTTCACCGGGTCTTCGAGAAGACCTGTT
TTAGAGCTAGAAATAGCAAGTTAAAATAAGGCTAGTCCGTTATCAACTTGAAAAAGTGGCACCGAGTCGG
TGCTTTTTTGGATCCGCAACGGAATTCCTGACGCACAATTGTTGTTGTTAACTTGTTTATTGCAGCTTAT
AATGGTTACAAATAAAGCAATAGCATCACAAATTTCACAAATAAAGCATTTTTTTCACTGCCTCGAATCA
CTAGTGGGGACAGCCCCCCCCCAAAGCCCCCAGGGATGTAATTACGTCCCTCCCCCGCTAGGGGGCAGCA
GCGAGCCGCCCGGGGCTCCGCTCCGGTCCGGCGCTCCCCCCGCATCCCCGAGCCGGCAGCGTGCGGGGAC
AGCCCGGGCACGGGGAAGGTGGCACGGGATCGCTTTCCTCTGAACGCTTCTCGCTGCTCTTTGAGCCTGC
AGACACCTGGGGGGATACGGGGAAAAAGCTTTAGGCTGAGTGCACGGGGACAGCCCCCCCCCAAAGCCCC
CAGGGATGTAATTACGTCCCTCCCCCGCTAGGGGGCAGCAGCGAGCCGCCCGGGGCTCCGCTCCGGTCCG
GCGCTCCCCCCGCATCCCCGAGCCGGCAGCGTGCGGGGACAGCCCGGGCACGGGGAAGGTGGCACGGGAT
CGCTTTCCTCTGAACGCTTCTCGCTGCTCTTTGAGCCTGCAGACACCTGGGGGGATACGGGGAAAAAGCT
TTAGGCTGAGGCGCGCCTGTACCCAATTCGCCCTATAGTGAGTCGTATTACAATTCACTGGCCGTCGTTT
TACAACGTCGTGACTGGGAAAACCCTGGCGTTACCCAACTTAATCGCCTTGCAGCACATCCCCCTTTCGC
CAGCTGGCGTAATAGCGAAGAGGCCCGCACCGATCGCCCTTCCCAACAGTTGCGCAGCCTGAATGGCGAA
TGGG
[124 nt withheld, positions 1895-2018]
C
[91 nt withheld, positions 2020-2110]
A
[49 nt withheld, positions 2112-2160]
CCTTTGACGTTGGAGTCCACGTTCTTT
[37 nt withheld, positions 2188-2224]
ACCCTATCTCGGTCTATTCTTTTGATTTATAAGGGATTTTGCCGATTTCGGCCTATTGGTTAAAAAATGA
GCTGATTTAACAAAAATTTAACGCGAATTTTAACAAAATATTAACGCTTACAATTTAGGTGGCACTTTTC
GGGGAAATGTGCGCGGAACCCCTATTTGTTTATTTTTCTAAATACATTCAAATATGTATCCGCTCATGAG
ACAATAACCCTGATAAATGCTTCAATAATATTGAAAAAGGAAGAGTATGAGTATTCAACATTTCCGTGTC
GCCCTTATTCCCTTTTTTGCGGCATTTTGCCTTCCTGTTTTTGCTCACCCAGAAACGCTGGTGAAAGTAA
AAGATGCTGAAGATCAGTTGGGTGCACGAGTGGGTTACATCGAACTGGATCTCAACAGCGGTAAGATCCT
TGAGAGTTTTCGCCCCGAAGAACGTTTTCCAATGATGAGCACTTTTAAAGTTCTGCTATGTGGCGCGGTA
TTATCCCGTATTGACGCCGGGCAAGAGCAACTCGGTCGCCGCATACACTATTCTCAGAATGACTTGGTTG
AGTACTCACCAGTCACAGAAAAGCATCTTACGGATGGCATGACAGTAAGAGAATTATGCAGTGCTGCCAT
AACCATGAGTGATAACACTGCGGCCAACTTACTTCTGACAACGATCGGAGGACCGAAGGAGCTAACCGCT
TTTTTGCACAACATGGGGGATCATGTAACTCGCCTTGATCGTTGGGAACCGGAGCTGAATGAAGCCATAC
CAAACGACGAGCGTGACACCACGATGCCTGTAGCAATGGCAACAACGTTGCGCAAACTATTAACTGGCGA
ACTACTTACTCTAGCTTCCCGGCAACAATTAATAGACTGGATGGAGGCGGATAAAGTTGCAGGACCACTT
CTGCGCTCGGCCCTTCCGGCTGGCTGGTTTATTGCTGATAAATCTGGAGCCGGTGAGCGTGGGTCTCGCG
GTATCATTGCAGCACTGGGGCCAGATGGTAAGCCCTCCCGTATCGTAGTTATCTACACGACGGGGAGTCA
GGCAACTATGGATGAACGAAATAGACAGATCGCTGAGATAGGTGCCTCACTGATTAAGCATTGGTAACTG
TCAGACCAAGTTTACTCATATATACTTTAGATTGATTTAAAACTTCATTTTTAATTTAAAAGGATCTAGG
TGAAGATCCTTTTTGATAATCTCATGACCAAAATCCCTTAACGTGAGTTTTCGTTCCACTGAGCGTCAGA
CCCCGTAGAAAAGATCAAAGGATCTTCTTGAGATCCTTTTTTTCTGCGCGTAATCTGCTGCTTGCAAACA
AAAAAACCACCGCTACCAGCGGTGGTTTGTTTGCCGGATCAAGAGCTACCAACTCTTTTTCCGAAGGTAA
CTGGCTTCAGCAGAGCGCAGATACCAAATACTGTTCTTCTAGTGTAGCCGTAGTTAGGCCACCACTTCAA
GAACTCTGTAGCACCGCCTACATACCTCGCTCTGCTAATCCTGTTACCAGTGGCTGCTGCCAGTGGCGAT
AAGTCGTGTCTTACCGGGTTGGACTCAAGACGATAGTTACCGGATAAGGCGCAGCGGTCGGGCTGAACGG
GGGGTTCGTGCACACAGCCCAGCTTGGAGCGAACGACCTACACCGAACTGAGATACCTACAGCGTGAGCT
ATGAGAAAGCGCCACGCTTCCCGAAGGGAGAAAGGCGGACAGGTATCCGGTAAGCGGCAGGGTCGGAACA
GGAGAGCGCACGAGGGAGCTTCCAGGGGGAAACGCCTGGTATCTTTATAGTCCTGTCGGGTTTCGCCACC
TCTGACTTGAGCGTCGATTTTTGTGATGCTCGTCAGGGGGGCGGAGCCTATGGAAAAACGCCAGCAACGC
GGCCTTTTTACGGTTCCTGGCCTTTTGCTGGCCTTTTGCTCACATGTTCTTTCCTGCGTTATCCCCTGAT
TCTGTGGATAACCGTATTACCGCCTTTGAGTGAGCTGATACCGCTCGCCGCAGCCGAACGACCGAGCGCA
GCGAGTCAGTGAGCGAGGAAGCGGAAGAGCGCCCAATACGCAAACCGCCTCTCCCCGCGCGTTGGCCGAT
TCATTAATGCAGCTGGCACGACAGGTTTCCCGACTGGAAAGCGGGCAGTGAGCGCAACGCAATTAATGTG
AGTTAGCTCACTCATTAGGCACCCCAGGC
